>Addgene plasmid #37261 | PBMN YFP-ER50 | depositor full sequence | sequence record 46852 | PBMN YFP-ER50 sequence 8453 bps
AATGAAAGACCCCACCTGTAGGTTTGGCAAGCTAGCTTAAGTAACGCCATTTTGCAAGGCATGGAAAAAT
ACATAACTGAGAATAGAAAAGTTCAGATCAAGGTCAGGAACAGATGGAACAGCTGAATATGGGCCAAAGC
GGATATCTGTGGTAAGCAGTTCCTGCCCCGGCTCAGGGCCAAGAACAGATGGAACAGCTGAATATGGGCC
AAACAGGATATCTGTGGTAAGCAGTTCCTGCCCCGGCTCAGGGCCAAGAACAGATGGTCCCCAGATGCGG
TCCAGCCCTCAGCAGTTTCTAGAGAACCATCAGATGTTTCCAGGGTGCCCCAAGGACCTGAAATGACCCT
GTGCCTTATTTGAACTAACCAATCAGTTCGCTTCTCGCTTCTGTTCGCGCGCTTCTGCTCCCCGAGCTCA
ATAAAAGAGCCCACAACCCCTCACTCGGGGCGCCAGTCCTCCGATTGACTGAGTCGCCCGGGTACCCGTG
TATCCAATAAACCCTCTTGCAGTTGCATCCGACTTGTGGTCTCGCTGTTCCTTGGGAGGGTCTCCTCTGA
GTGATTGACTACCCGTCAGCGGGGGTCTTTCATTTGGGGGCTCGTCCGGGATCGGGAGACCCCTGCCCAG
GGACCACCGACCCACCACCGGGAGGTAAGCTGGCCAGCAACTTATCTGTGTCTGTCCGATTGTCTAGTGT
CTATGACTGATTTTATGCGCCTGCGTCGGTACTAGTTAGCTAACTAGCTCTGTATCTGGCGGACCCGTGG
TGGAACTGACGAGTTCGGAACACCCGGCCGCAACCCTGGGAGACGTCCCAGGGACTTCGGGGGCCGTTTT
TGTGGCCCGACCTGAGTCCAAAAATCCCGATCGTTTTGGACTCTTTGGTGCACCCCCCTTAGAGGAGGGA
TATGTGGTTCTGGTAGGAGACGAGAACCTAAAACAGTTCCCGCCTCCGTCTGAATTTTTGCTTTCGGTTT
GGGACCGAAGCCGCGCCGCGCGTCTTGTCTGCTGCAGCATCGTTCTGTGTTGTCTCTGTCTGACTGTGTT
TCTGTATTTGTCTGAAAATATGGGCCCGGGCCAGACTGTTACCACTCCCTTAAGTTTGACCTTAGGTCAC
TGGAAAGATGTCGAGCGGATCGCTCACAACCAGTCGGTAGATGTCAAGAAGAGACGTTGGGTTACCTTCT
GCTCTGCAGAATGGCCAACCTTTAACGTCGGATGGCCGCGAGACGGCACCTTTAACCGAGACCTCATCAC
CCAGGTTAAGATCAAGGTCTTTTCACCTGGCCCGCATGGACACCCAGACCAGGTCCCCTACATCGTGACC
TGGGAAGCCTTGGCTTTTGACCCCCCTCCCTGGGTCAAGCCCTTTGTACACCCTAAGCCTCCGCCTCCTC
TTCCTCCATCCGCCCCGTCTCTCCCCCTTGAACCTCCTCGTTCGACCCCGCCTCGATCCTCCCTTTATCC
AGCCCTCACTCCTTCTCTAGGCGCCCCCATATGGCCATATGAGATCTTATATGGGGCACCCCCGCCCCTT
GTAAACTTCCCTGACCCTGACATGACAAGAGTTACTAACAGCCCCTCTCTCCAAGCTCACTTACAGGCTC
TCTACTTAGTCCAGCACGAAGTCTGGAGACCTCTGGCGGCACGTACCAAGAACAACTGGACCGACCGGTG
GTACCTCACCCTTACCGAGTCGGCGACACAGTGTGGGTCCGCCGACACCAGACTAAGAACCTAGAACCTC
GCTGGAAAGGACCTTACACAGTCCTGCTGACCACCCCCACCGCCCTCAAAGTAGACGGCATCGCAGCTTG
GATACACGCCGCCCACGTGAAGGCTGCCGACCCCGGGGGTGGACCATCCTCTAGACTGCCGGATCCGCCA
CCATGTATCCGTACGACGTACCGGATTATGCGATGGTGAGCAAGGGCGAGGAGCTGTTCACCGGGGTGGT
GCCCATCCTGGTCGAGCTGGACGGCGACGTAAACGGCCACAAGTTCAGCGTGTCCGGCGAGGGCGAGGGC
GATGCCACCTACGGCAAGCTGACCCTGAAGTTCATCTGCACCACCGGCAAGCTGCCCGTGCCCTGGCCCA
CCCTCGTGACCACCTTCGGCTACGGCCTGCAGTGCTTCGCCCGCTACCCCGACCACATGAAGCAGCACGA
CTTCTTCAAGTCCGCCATGCCCGAAGGCTACGTCCAGGAGCGCACCATCTTCTTCAAGGACGACGGCAAC
TACAAGACCCGCGCCGAGGTGAAGTTCGAGGGCGACACCCTGGTGAACCGCATCGAGCTGAAGGGCATCG
ACTTCAAGGAGGACGGCAACATCCTGGGGCACAAGCTGGAGTACAACTACAACAGCCACAACGTCTATAT
CATGGCCGACAAGCAGAAGAACGGCATCAAGGTGAACTTCAAGATCCGCCACAACATCGAGGACGGCAGC
GTGCAGCTCGCCGACCACTACCAGCAGAACACCCCCATCGGCGACGGCCCCGTGCTGCTGCCCGACAACC
ACTACCTGAGCTACCAGTCCGCCCTGAGCAAAGACCCCAACGAGAAGCGCGATCACATGGTCCTGCTGGA
GTTCGTGACCGCCGCCGGGATCACTCTCGGCATGGACGAGCTGTACAAGGAATTCAGCCTTGCCCTGTCA
CTTACAGCCGACCAGATGGTTTCCGCGCTTCTCGACGCTGAACCTCCAATTCTCTATTCCGAATACGACC
CAACCAGGCCGTTCTCCGAGGCATCTATGATGGGTCTGCTGACAAATCTGGCAGACAGGGAACTGGTGCA
CATGATCAATTGGGCGAAGCGCGTACCCGGATTCGTCGATCTTGCACTCCATGATCAGGTGCACTTGCTG
GAGTGCGCTTGGATGGAGATCCTCATGATCGGGCTGGTGTGGCGGAGTATGGAACACCCCGGCAAGTTGC
TGTTTGCGCCTAACCTCCTGTTGGACAGGAACCAGGGGAAATGTGTGGAGGGCGGTGTGGAAATCTTTGA
CATGCTCCTCGCTACCTCAAGCCGGTTTAGGATGATGAATCTGCAGGGCGAAGAGTTCGTGTGTCTCAAA
TCTATCATACTGTTGAACAGCGGAGTCTACACCTTCCTCTCCAGTACTCTGAAATCTCTGGAGGAGAAAG
ATCATATCCATCGCGTGCTGGACAAGATAACCGACACGTTGATTCACTTGATGGCCAAAGCTGGGCTCAC
TCTGCAACAACAACATCAGCGACTGGCACAGCTGTTGCTGATTTTGAGCCACATTCGGCACATGTCCAGC
AAGAGAATGGAGCACCTCTATAGTATGAAGTGCAAGAACGTCGTACCCCTGTCAGATCTGCTTCTTGAAA
TGCTTGATGCCCACCGGCTGTGAATGCAGGGCCGGCGCGCCGCGGCCGCTACGTAAATTCCGCCCCTCTC
CCTCCCCCCCCCCTAACGTTACTGGCCGAAGCCGCTTGGAATAAGGCCGGTGTGCGTTTGTCTATATGTT
ATTTTCCACCATATTGCCGTCTTTTGGCAATGTGAGGGCCCGGAAACCTGGCCCTGTCTTCTTGACGAGC
ATTCCTAGGGGTCTTTCCCCTCTCGCCAAAGGAATGCAAGGTCTGTTGAATGTCGTGAAGGAAGCAGTTC
CTCTGGAAGCTTCTTGAAGACAAACAACGTCTGTAGCGACCCTTTGCAGGCAGCGGAACCCCCCACCTGG
CGACAGGTGCCTCTGCGGCCAAAAGCCACGTGTATAAGATACACCTGCAAAGGCGGCACAACCCCAGTGC
CACGTTGTGAGTTGGATAGTTGTGGAAAGAGTCAAATGGCTCTCCTCAAGCGTATTCAACAAGGGGCTGA
AGGATGCCCAGAAGGTACCCCATTGTATGGGATCTGATCTGGGGCCTCGGTGCACATGCTTTACATGTGT
TTAGTCGAGGTTAAAAAACGTCTAGGCCCCCCGAACCACGGGGACGTGGTTTTCCTTTGAAAAACACGAT
GATAATATGGCCACAACCATGGTGAGCGGCCTGCTGAAGGAGAGTATGCGCATCAAGATGTACATGGAGG
GCACCGTGAACGGCCACTACTTCAAGTGCGAGGGCGAGGGCGACGGCAACCCCTTCGCCGGCACCCAGAG
CATGAGAATCCACGTGACCGAGGGCGCCCCCCTGCCCTTCGCCTTCGACATCCTGGCCCCCTGCTGCGAG
TACGGCAGCAGGACCTTCGTGCACCACACCGCCGAGATCCCCGACTTCTTCAAGCAGAGCTTCCCCGAGG
GCTTCACCTGGGAGAGAACCACCACCTACGAGGACGGCGGCATCCTGACCGCCCACCAGGACACCAGCCT
GGAGGGCAACTGCCTGATCTACAAGGTGAAGGTGCACGGCACCAACTTCCCCGCCGACGGCCCCGTGATG
AAGAACAAGAGCGGCGGCTGGGAGCCCAGCACCGAGGTGGTGTACCCCGAGAACGGCGTGCTGTGCGGCC
GGAACGTGATGGCCCTGAAGGTGGGCGACCGGCACCTGATCTGCCACCACTACACCAGCTACCGGAGCAA
GAAGGCCGTGCGCGCCCTGACCATGCCCGGCTTCCACTTCACCGACATCCGGCTCCAGATGCTGCGGAAG
AAGAAGGACGAGTACTTCGAGCTGTACGAGGCCAGCGTGGCCCGGTACAGCGACCTGCCCGAGAAGGCCA
ACAGATCTCCCGGGATGGTGAGCGGCCTGCTGAAGGAGAGTATGCGCATCAAGATGTACATGGAGGGCAC
CGTGAACGGCCACTACTTCAAGTGCGAGGGCGAGGGCGACGGCAACCCCTTCGCCGGCACCCAGAGCATG
AGAATCCACGTGACCGAGGGCGCCCCCCTGCCCTTCGCCTTCGACATCCTGGCCCCCTGCTGCGAGTACG
GCAGCAGGACCTTCGTGCACCACACCGCCGAGATCCCCGACTTCTTCAAGCAGAGCTTCCCCGAGGGCTT
CACCTGGGAGAGAACCACCACCTACGAGGACGGCGGCATCCTGACCGCCCACCAGGACACCAGCCTGGAG
GGCAACTGCCTGATCTACAAGGTGAAGGTGCACGGCACCAACTTCCCCGCCGACGGCCCCGTGATGAAGA
ACAAGAGCGGCGGCTGGGAGCCCAGCACCGAGGTGGTGTACCCCGAGAACGGCGTGCTGTGCGGCCGGAA
CGTGATGGCCCTGAAGGTGGGCGACCGGCACCTGATCTGCCACCACTACACCAGCTACCGGAGCAAGAAG
GCCGTGCGCGCCCTGACCATGCCCGGCTTCCACTTCACCGACATCCGGCTCCAGATGCTGCGGAAGAAGA
AGGACGAGTACTTCGAGCTGTACGAGGCCAGCGTGGCCCGGTACAGCGACCTGCCCGAGAAGGCCAACTG
AGTCGACGATAAAATAAAAGATTTTATTTAGTCTCCAGAAAAAGGGGGGAATGAAAGACCCCACCTGTAG
GTTTGGCAAGCTAGCTTAAGTAACGCCATTTTGCAAGGCATGGAAAAATACATAACTGAGAATAGAGAAG
TTCAGATCAAGGTCAGGAACAGATGGAACAGCTGAATATGGGCCAAACAGGATATCTGTGGTAAGCAGTT
CCTGCCCCGGCTCAGGGCCAAGAACAGATGGAACAGCTGAATATGGGCCAAACAGGATATCTGTGGTAAG
CAGTTCCTGCCCCGGCTCAGGGCCAAGAACAGATGGTCCCCAGATGCGGTCCAGCCCTCAGCAGTTTCTA
GAGAACCATCAGATGTTTCCAGGGTGCCCCAAGGACCTGAAATGACCCTGTGCCTTATTTGAACTAACCA
ATCAGTTCGCTTCTCGCTTCTGTTCGCGCGCTTCTGCTCCCCGAGCTCAATAAAAGAGCCCACAACCCCT
CACTCGGGGCGCCAGTCCTCCGATTGACTGAGTCGCCCGGGTACCCGTGTATCCAATAAACCCTCTTGCA
GTTGCATCCGACTTGTGGTCTCGCTGTTCCTTGGGAGGGTCTCCTCTGAGTGATTGACTACCCGTCAGCG
GGGGTCTTTCATTCACATGCAGCATGTATCAAAATTAATTTGGTTTTTTTTCTTAAGTATTTACATTAAA
TGGCCATAGTTGCATTAATGAATCGGCCAACGCGCGGGGAGAGGCGGTTTGCGTATTGGCGCTCTTCCGC
TTCCTCGCTCACTGACTCGCTGCGCTCGGTCGTTCGGCTGCGGCGAGCGGTATCAGCTCACTCAAAGGCG
GTAATACGGTTATCCACAGAATCAGGGGATAACGCAGGAAAGAACATGTGAGCAAAAGGCCAGCAAAAGG
CCAGGAACCGTAAAAAGGCCGCGTTGCTGGCGTTTTTCCATAGGCTCCGCCCCCCTGACGAGCATCACAA
AAATCGACGCTCAAGTCAGAGGTGGCGAAACCCGACAGGACTATAAAGATACCAGGCGTTTCCCCCTGGA
AGCTCCCTCGTGCGCTCTCCTGTTCCGACCCTGCCGCTTACCGGATACCTGTCCGCCTTTCTCCCTTCGG
GAAGCGTGGCGCTTTCTCATAGCTCACGCTGTAGGTATCTCAGTTCGGTGTAGGTCGTTCGCTCCAAGCT
GGGCTGTGTGCACGAACCCCCCGTTCAGCCCGACCGCTGCGCCTTATCCGGTAACTATCGTCTTGAGTCC
AACCCGGTAAGACACGACTTATCGCCACTGGCAGCAGCCACTGGTAACAGGATTAGCAGAGCGAGGTATG
TAGGCGGTGCTACAGAGTTCTTGAAGTGGTGGCCTAACTACGGCTACACTAGAAGGACAGTATTTGGTAT
CTGCGCTCTGCTGAAGCCAGTTACCTTCGGAAAAAGAGTTGGTAGCTCTTGATCCGGCAAACAAACCACC
GCTGGTAGCGGTGGTTTTTTTGTTTGCAAGCAGCAGATTACGCGCAGAAAAAAAGGATCTCAAGAAGATC
CTTTGATCTTTTCTACGGGGTCTGACGCTCAGTGGAACGAAAACTCACGTTAAGGGATTTTGGTCATGAG
ATTATCAAAAAGGATCTTCACCTAGATCCTTTTAAATTAAAAATGAAGTTTGCGCAAATCAATCTAAAGT
ATATATGAGTAAACTTGGTCTGACAGTTACCAATGCTTAATCAGTGAGGCACCTATCTCAGCGATCTGTC
TATTTCGTTCATCCATAGTTGCCTGACTCCCCGTCGTGTAGATAACTACGATACGGGAGGGCTTACCATC
TGGCCCCAGTGCTGCAATGATACCGCGAGACCCACGCTCACCGGCTCCAGATTTATCAGCAATAAACCAG
CCAGCCGGAAGGGCCGAGCGCAGAAGTGGTCCTGCAACTTTATCCGCCTCCATCCAGTCTATTAATTGTT
GCCGGGAAGCTAGAGTAAGTAGTTCGCCAGTTAATAGTTTGCGCAACGTTGTTGCCATTGCTACAGGCAT
CGTGGTGTCACGCTCGTCGTTTGGTATGGCTTCATTCAGCTCCGGTTCCCAACGATCAAGGCGAGTTACA
TGATCCCCCATGTTGTGCAAAAAAGCGGTTAGCTCCTTCGGTCCTCCGATCGTTGTCAGAAGTAAGTTGG
CCGCAGTGTTATCACTCATGGTTATGGCAGCACTGCATAATTCTCTTACTGTCATGCCATCCGTAAGATG
CTTTTCTGTGACTGGTGAGTACTCAACCAAGTCATTCTGAGAATAGTGTATGCGGCGACCGAGTTGCTCT
TGCCCGGCGTCAACACGGGATAATACCGCGCCACATAGCAGAACTTTAAAAGTGCTCATCATTGGAAAAC
GTTCTTCGGGGCGAAAACTCTCAAGGATCTTACCGCTGTTGAGATCCAGTTCGATGTAACCCACTCGTGC
ACCCAACTGATCTTCAGCATCTTTTACTTTCACCAGCGTTTCTGGGTGAGCAAAAACAGGAAGGCAAAAT
GCCGCAAAAAAGGGAATAAGGGCGACACGGAAATGTTGAATACTCATACTCTTCCTTTTTCAATATTATT
GAAGCATTTATCAGGGTTATTGTCTCATGACATTAACCTATAAAAATAGGCGTATCACGAGGCCCTTTCG
TCTTCAAGAACAGCTTTGCTCTTAGGAGTTTCCTAATACATCCCAAACTCAAATATATAAAGCATTTGAC
TTGTTCTATGCCCTAGGGGGCGGGGGGAAGCTAAGCCAGCTTTTTTTAACATTTAAAATGTTAATTCCAT
TTTAAATGCACAGATGTTTTTATTTCATAAGGGTTTCAATGTGCATGAATGCTGCAATATTCCTGTTACC
AAAGCTAGTATAAATAAAAATAGATAAACGTGGAAATTACTTAGAGTTTCTGTCATTAACGTTTCCTTCC
TCAGTTGACAACATAAATGCGCTGCTGAGAAGCCAGTTTGCATCTGTCAGGATCAATTTCCCATTATGCC
AGTCATATTAATTACTAGTCAATTAGTTGATTTTTATTTTTGACATATACATG
Features (pLannotate 1.2.2; 14 found; start..end, strand, type, name):
      1..594     +  LTR            LTR: long terminal repeat from Moloney murine leukemia virus
    657..1014    +  misc_feature   MMLV Ψ: packaging signal of Moloney murine leukemia virus (MMLV)
   1079..1495    +  CDS            gag (truncated): truncated Moloney murine leukemia virus (MMLV) gag gene lacking the start codon
   1505..1878    +  misc_feature   pol region: Moloney murine leukemia virus (MMLV) pol region containing the splice acceptor site
   1923..2639    +  CDS            EYFP: EYFP is a basic (constitutively fluorescent) green/yellow fluorescent protein published in 1996, derived from Aequorea victoria. It is reported to be a very rapidly-maturing weak dimer with high acid sensitivity.
   2637..3380    +  CDS            ESR1 (fragment): ESR1_HUMAN - Also known as ESR, NR3A1. Experimental evidence at protein level: Swiss-Prot protein existence level 1. [Isoform 3]: Involved in activation of NOS3 and endothelial nitric oxide production (PubMed:21937726). Isoforms lacking one or several functional domains are thought to modulate transcriptional activity by competitive ligand or DNA binding and/or heterodimerization with the full-length receptor (PubMed:10970861). Binds to ERE and inhibits isoform 1 (PubMed:10970861). From Homo sapiens (Human).
   3423..3995    +  misc_feature   IRES: internal ribosome entry site (IRES) of the encephalomyocarditis virus (EMCV)
   4009..4692    +  CDS            HcRed1: far-red fluorescent variant of Heteractis crispa chromoprotein mammalian codon-optimized
   4705..5391    +  CDS            HcRed1: far-red fluorescent variant of Heteractis crispa chromoprotein mammalian codon-optimized
   5440..6033    +  LTR            LTR: long terminal repeat from Moloney murine leukemia virus
   6101..6149    -  CDS            lacI (fragment): lac repressor; lacI; The lac repressor binds to the lac operator to inhibit transcription in E. coli. This inhibition can be relieved by adding lactose or isopropyl-β-D-thiogalactopyranoside (IPTG).
   6335..6923    -  rep_origin     ori: high-copy-number ColE1/pMB1/pBR322/pUC origin of replication
   7097..7957    -  CDS            AmpR: β-lactamase; bla; confers resistance to ampicillin, carbenicillin, and related antibiotics
   7958..8010    -  promoter       AmpR promoter (fragment): bla
