[The description below was written by a language model from this plasmid's Addgene catalogue record and pLannotate feature annotations shown in this document.]
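Description:
PBMN YFP-ER50 is an 8.5 kb Moloney murine leukemia virus-based retroviral vector built on the pBMN iHcRed backbone. It delivers a destabilizing-domain reporter into mammalian cells. In bacteria it is maintained through a high-copy ColE1/pUC-type origin and selected with ampicillin via the β-lactamase gene. The viral portion consists of two MMLV long terminal repeats flanking the Ψ packaging signal, a truncated gag segment lacking its start codon, and a pol region that contains the splice acceptor. Together these allow the transcript to be packaged into retroviral particles when the viral proteins are supplied in trans, and then integrated into target cells.

Expression is driven by the 5′ LTR. The payload is a fusion of EYFP, recorded as HA-YFP at the N terminus, to ER50. ER50 is a roughly 750 bp fragment encoding the ligand-binding domain of human estrogen receptor alpha (ESR1) with six substitutions (T371A, L384M, M421G, G521R, Y537S, N519S). The HA tag is listed in the catalogue entry but is not annotated separately in the feature table. The associated publication describes destabilizing domains derived from this receptor. In such systems the domain generally confers instability on its fusion partner unless a stabilizing ligand is present, so YFP fluorescence would report the domain's behaviour, although the record does not name the ligand.

Downstream, an EMCV IRES drives two consecutive HcRed1 coding sequences, consistent with a tandem far-red marker. This marker is translated from the same transcript and serves as the fluorescence-based selectable marker for identifying transduced cells independently of YFP levels. The depositor notes a single G insertion at position 1651 relative to their reference sequence, which falls within the annotated pol region upstream of the fusion.
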