Addgene plasmid #37261: PBMN YFP-ER50
Depositing lab: Thomas Wandless. Depositing organization: Stanford University. Publication: Destabilizing domains derived from the human estrogen receptor. Miyazaki Y, Imoto H, Chen LC, Wandless TJ. J Am Chem Soc. 2012 Mar 7;134(9):3942-5. Epub 2012 Feb 22. 10.1021/ja209933r PubMed 22332638.
Backbone
  Vector backbone: pBMN iHcRed
  Backbone manufacturer: Gary Nolan
  Backbone size w/o insert (bp): 6940
  Total vector size (bp): 8453
  Vector type: Retroviral
  Selectable markers: HcRed Fluorescence
Growth in bacteria
  Bacterial resistance: Ampicillin, 100 μg/mL
  Growth temperature: 30°C
  Growth strain: Top10
  Copy number: Unknown
Gene/Insert
  Gene/Insert name: ER50 (alt names: ERLBD; ERS1 ligand binding domain)
  Species: H. sapiens (human)
  Insert size (bp): 750
  Mutation: 6 mutations, T371A, L384M, M421G, G521R, Y537S, N519S
  GenBank ID: BC128573.1
  Entrez Gene: ESR1 (a.k.a. ER, ESR, ESRA, ESTRR, Era, NR3A1)
  Promoter: LTR
  Tag / fusion protein: HA-YFP (N terminal on insert)
  Cloning method: Restriction Enzyme; 5′ cloning site EcoRI (not destroyed); 3′ cloning site NsiI (not destroyed)
  Sequencing primers: 5′ ATCGCAGCTTGGATACACGCC; 3′ GAGAGGGGCGGAATTTACGTAGC
Terms and licenses: Academic/Nonprofit Terms; Industry Terms: Not Available to Industry
Depositor comments: There is a G insertion at 1651 compared to the depositor's sequence.
How to cite: PBMN YFP-ER50 was a gift from Thomas Wandless (Addgene plasmid # 37261 ; http://n2t.net/addgene:37261 ; RRID:Addgene_37261)
