>Addgene plasmid #37261 | PBMN YFP-ER50 | addgene partial sequence | sequence record 47918 | EGFP-C 5'-CATGGTCCTGCTGGAGTTCGTG-3'
CTGTCAGGAATTCAGCCTTGCCCTGTCACTTACAGCCGACCAGATGGTTTCCGCGCTTCTCGACGCTGAA
CCTCCAATTCTCTATTCCGAATACGACCCAACCAGGCCGTTCTCCGAGGCATCTATGATGGGTCTGCTGA
CAAATCTGGCAGACAGGGAACTGGTGCACATGATCAATTGGGCGAAGCGCGTACCCGGATTCGTCGATCT
TGCACTCCATGATCAGGTGCACTTGCTGGAGTGCGCTTGGATGGAGATCCTCATGATCGGGCTGGTGTGG
CGGAGTATGGAACACCCCGGCAAGTTGCTGTTTGCGCCTAACCTCCTGTTGGACAGGAACCAGGGGAAAT
GTGTGGAGGGCGGTGTGGAAATCTTTGACATGCTCCTCGCTACCTCAAGCCGGTTTAGGATGATGAATCT
GCAGGGCGAAGAGTTCGTGTGTCTCAAATCTATCATACTGTTGAACAGCGGAGTCTACACCTTCCTCTCC
AGTACTCTGAAATCTCTGGAGGAGAAAGATCATATCCATCGCGTGCTGGACAAGATAACCGACACGTTGA
TTCACTTGATGGCCAAAGCTGGGCTCACTCTGCAACAACAACATCAGCGACTGGCACAGCTGTTGCTGAT
TTTGAGCCACATTCGGCACATGTCCAGCAAGAGAATGGAGCACCTCTATAGTATGAAGTGCAAGAACGTC
GTACCCCTGTCAGATCTGCTTCTTGAAATGCTTGATGCCCACCGGCTGTGAATGCA
