>Addgene plasmid #37261 | PBMN YFP-ER50 | addgene partial sequence | sequence record 49375 | pBABE-5
TCCCATTGGCCATATGAGATCTTATATGGGGCACCCCCGCCCCTTGTAAACTTCCCTGACCCTGACATGA
CAAGAGTTACTAACAGCCCCTCTCTCCAAGCTCACTTACAGGCTCTCTACTTAGTCCAGCACGAAGTCTG
GAGACCTCTGGCGGCAGCCTACCAAGAACAACTGGACCGACCGGTGGTACCTCACCCTTACCGAGTCGGC
GACACAGTGTGGGTCCGCCGACACCAGACTAAGAACCTAGAACCTCGCTGGAAAGGACCTTACACAGTCC
TGCTGACCACCCCCACCGCCCTCAAAGTAGACGGCATCGCAGCTTGGATACACGCCGCCCACGTGAAGGC
TGCCGACCCCGGGGGTGGACCATCCTCTAGACTGCCGGATCCGCCACCATGTATCCGTACGACGTACCGG
ATTATGCGATGGTGAGCAAGGGCGAGGAGCTGTTCACCGGGGTGGTGCCCATCCTGGTCGAGCTGGACGG
CGACGTAAACGGCCACAAGTTCAGCGTGTCCGGCGAGGGCGAGGGCGATGCCACCTACGGCAAGCTGACC
CTGAAGTTCATCTGCACCACCGGCAAGCTGCCCGTGCCCTGGCCCACCCTCGTGACCACCTTCGGCTACG
GCCTGCAGTGCTTCGCCCGCTACCCCGACCACATGAAGCAGCACGACTTCTTCAAGTCCGCCATGCCCGA
AGGCTACGTCCAGGAGCGCACCATCTTCTTCAAGGACGACGGCAACTACAAGACCCGCGCCGAGGTGAAG
TTCGAGGGCGACACCCTGGTGAACCGCATCGAGCTGAAGGCT
